>Addgene plasmid #148644 | pnEA-HsNot7_AF | depositor full sequence | sequence record 291092 | Full Sequence
TTCTTGAAGACGAAAGGGCCTCGTGATACGCCTATTTTTATAGGTTAATGTCATGATAATAATGGTTTCT
TAGACGTCAGGTGGCACTTTTCGGGGAAATGTGCGCGGAACCCCTATTTGTTTATTTTTCTAAATACATT
CAAATATGTATCCGCTCATGAGACAATAACCCTGATAAATGCTTCAATAATATTGAAAAAGGAAGAGTAT
GAGTATTCAACATTTCCGTGTCGCCCTTATTCCCTTTTTTGCGGCATTTTGCCTTCCTGTTTTTGCTCAC
CCAGAAACGCTGGTGAAAGTAAAAGATGCTGAAGATCAGTTGGGTGCACGAGTGGGTTACATCGAACTGG
ATCTCAACAGCGGTAAGATCCTTGAGAGTTTTCGCCCCGAAGAACGTTTTCCAATGATGAGCACTTTTAA
AGTTCTGCTATGTGGCGCGGTATTATCCCGTGTTGACGCCGGGCAAGAGCAACTCGGTCGCCGCATACAC
TATTCTCAGAATGACTTGGTTGAGTACTCACCAGTCACAGAAAAGCATCTTACGGATGGCATGACAGTAA
GAGAATTATGCAGTGCTGCCATAACCATGAGTGATAACACTGCGGCCAACTTACTTCTGACAACGATCGG
AGGACCGAAGGAGCTAACCGCTTTTTTGCACAACATGGGGGATCATGTAACTCGCCTTGATCGTTGGGAA
CCGGAGCTGAATGAAGCCATACCAAACGACGAGCGTGACACCACGATGCCTGCAGCAATGGCAACAACGT
TGCGCAAACTATTAACTGGCGAACTACTTACTCTAGCTTCCCGGCAACAATTAATAGACTGGATGGAGGC
GGATAAAGTTGCAGGACCACTTCTGCGCTCGGCCCTTCCGGCTGGCTGGTTTATTGCTGATAAATCTGGA
GCCGGTGAGCGTGGGTCTCGCGGTATCATTGCAGCACTGGGGCCAGATGGTAAGCCCTCCCGTATCGTAG
TTATCTACACGACGGGGAGTCAGGCAACTATGGATGAACGAAATAGACAGATCGCTGAGATAGGTGCCTC
ACTGATTAAGCATTGGTAACTGTCAGACCAAGTTTACTCATATATACTTTAGATTGATTTAAAACTTCAT
TTTTAATTTAAAAGGATCTAGGTGAAGATCCTTTTTGATAATCTCATGACCAAAATCCCTTAACGTGAGT
TTTCGTTCCACTGAGCGTCAGACCCCGTAGAAAAGATCAAAGGATCTTCTTGAGATCCTTTTTTTCTGCG
CGTAATCTGCTGCTTGCAAACAAAAAAACCACCGCTACCAGCGGTGGTTTGTTTGCCGGATCAAGAGCTA
CCAACTCTTTTTCCGAAGGTAACTGGCTTCAGCAGAGCGCAGATACCAAATACTGTCCTTCTAGTGTAGC
CGTAGTTAGGCCACCACTTCAAGAACTCTGTAGCACCGCCTACATACCTCGCTCTGCTAATCCTGTTACC
AGTGGCTGCTGCCAGTGGCGATAAGTCGTGTCTTACCGGGTTGGACTCAAGACGATAGTTACCGGATAAG
GCGCAGCGGTCGGGCTGAACGGGGGGTTCGTGCACACAGCCCAGCTTGGAGCGAACGACCTACACCGAAC
TGAGATACCTACAGCGTGAGCTATGAGAAAGCGCCACGCTTCCCGAAGGGAGAAAGGCGGACAGGTATCC
GGTAAGCGGCAGGGTCGGAACAGGAGAGCGCACGAGGGAGCTTCCAGGGGGAAACGCCTGGTATCTTTAT
AGTCCTGTCGGGTTTCGCCACCTCTGACTTGAGCGTCGATTTTTGTGATGCTCGTCAGGGGGGCGGAGCC
TATGGAAAAACGCCAGCAACGCGGCCTTTTTACGGTTCCTGGCCTTTTGCTGGCCTTTTGCTCACATGTT
CTTTCCTGCGTTATCCCCTGATTCTGTGGATAACCGTATTACCGCCTTTGAGTGAGCTGATACCGCTCGC
CGCAGCCGAACGACCGAGCGCAGCGAGTCAGTGAGCGAGGAAGCGGAAGAGCGCCTGATGCGGTATTTTC
TCCTTACGCATCTGTGCGGTATTTCACACCGCATATATGGTGCACTCTCAGTACAATCTGCTCTGATGCC
GCATAGTTAAGCCAGTATACACTCCGCTATCGCTACGTGACTGGGTCATGGCTGCGCCCCGACACCCGCC
AACACCCGCTGACGCGCCCTGACGGGCTTGTCTGCTCCCGGCATCCGCTTACAGACAAGCTGTGACCGTC
TCCGGGAGCTGCATGTGTCAGAGGTTTTCACCGTCATCACCGAAACGCGCGAGGCAGCTGCGGTAAAGCT
CATCAGCGTGGTCGTGAAGCGATTCACAGATGTCTGCCTGTTCATCCGCGTCCAGCTCGTTGAGTTTCTC
CAGAAGCGTTAATGTCTGGCTTCTGATAAAGCGGGCCATGTTAAGGGCGGTTTTTTCCTGTTTGGTCACT
GATGCCTCCGTGTAAGGGGGATTTCTGTTCATGGGGGTAATGATACCGATGAAACGAGAGAGGATGCTCA
CGATACGGGTTACTGATGATGAACATGCCCGGTTACTGGAACGTTGTGAGGGTAAACAACTGGCGGTATG
GATGCGGCGGGACCAGAGAAAAATCACTCAGGGTCAATGCCAGCGCTTCGTTAATACAGATGTAGGTGTT
CCACAGGGTAGCCAGCAGCATCCTGCGATGCAGATCCGGAACATAATGGTGCAGGGCGCTGACTTCCGCG
TTTCCAGACTTTACGAAACACGGAAACCGAAGACCATTCATGTTGTTGCTCAGGTCGCAGACGTTTTGCA
GCAGCAGTCGCTTCACGTTCGCTCGCGTATCGGTGATTCATTCTGCTAACCAGTAAGGCAACCCCGCCAG
CCTAGCCGGGTCCTCAACGACAGGAGCACGATCATGCGCACCCGTGGCCAGGACCCAACGCTGCCCGAGA
TGCGCCGCGTGCGGCTGCTGGAGATGGCGGACGCGATGGATATGTTCTGCCAAGGGTTGGTTTGCGCATT
CACAGTTCTCCGCAAGAATTGATTGGCTCCAATTCTTGGAGTGGTGAATCCGTTAGCGAGGTGCCGCCGG
CTTCCATTCAGGTCGAGGTGGCCCGGCTCCATGCACCGCGACGCAACGCGGGGAGGCAGACAAGGTATAG
GGCGGCGCCTACAATCCATGCCAACCCGTTCCATGTGCTCGCCGAGGCGGCATAAATCGCCGTGACGATC
AGCGGTCCAGTGATCGAAGTTAGGCTGGTAAGAGCCGCGAGCGATCCTTGAAGCTGTCCCTGATGGTCGT
CATCTACCTGCCTGGACAGCATGGCCTGCAACGCGGGCATCCCGATGCCGCCGGAAGCGAGAAGAATCAT
AATGGGGAAGGCCATCCAGCCTCGCGTCGCGAACGCCAGCAAGACGTAGCCCAGCGCGTCGGCCGCCATG
CCGGCGATAATGGCCTGCTTCTCGCCGAAACGTTTGGTGGCGGGACCAGTGACGAAGGCTTGAGCGAGGG
CGTGCAAGATTCCGAATACCGCAAGCGACAGGCCGATCATCGTCGCGCTCCAGCGAAAGCGGTCCTCGCC
GAAAATGACCCAGAGCGCTGCCGGCACCTGTCCTACGAGTTGCATGATAAAGAAGACAGTCATAAGTGCG
GCGACGATAGTCATGCCCCGCGCCCACCGGAAGGAGCTGACTGGGTTGAAGGCTCTCAAGGGCATCGGTC
GAGATCCCGGTGCCTAATGAGTGAGCTAACTTACATTAATTGCGTTGCGCTCACTGCCCGCTTTCCAGTC
GGGAAACCTGTCGTGCCAGCTGCATTAATGAATCGGCCAACGCGCGGGGAGAGGCGGTTTGCGTATTGGG
CGCCAGGGTGGTTTTTCTTTTCACCAGTGAGACGGGCAACAGCTGATTGCCCTTCACCGCCTGGCCCTGA
GAGAGTTGCAGCAAGCGGTCCACGCTGGTTTGCCCCAGCAGGCGAAAATCCTGTTTGATGGTGGTTAACG
GCGGGATATAACATGAGCTGTCTTCGGTATCGTCGTATCCCACTACCGAGATATCCGCACCAACGCGCAG
CCCGGACTCGGTAATGGCGCGCATTGCGCCCAGCGCCATCTGATCGTTGGCAACCAGCATCGCAGTGGGA
ACGATGCCCTCATTCAGCATTTGCATGGTTTGTTGAAAACCGGACATGGCACTCCAGTCGCCTTCCCGTT
CCGCTATCGGCTGAATTTGATTGCGAGTGAGATATTTATGCCAGCCAGCCAGACGCAGACGCGCCGAGAC
AGAACTTAATGGGCCCGCTAACAGCGCGATTTGCTGGTGACCCAATGCGACCAGATGCTCCACGCCCAGT
CGCGTACCGTCTTCATGGGAGAAAATAATACTGTTGATGGGTGTCTGGTCAGAGACATCAAGAAATAACG
CCGGAACATTAGTGCAGGCAGCTTCCACAGCAATGGCATCCTGGTCATCCAGCGGATAGTTAATGATCAG
CCCACTGACGCGTTGCGCGAGAAGATTGTGCACCGCCGCTTTACAGGCTTCGACGCCGCTTCGTTCTACC
ATCGACACCACCACGCTGGCACCCAGTTGATCGGCGCGAGATTTAATCGCCGCGACAATTTGCGACGGCG
CGTGCAGGGCCAGACTGGAGGTGGCAACGCCAATCAGCAACGACTGTTTGCCCGCCAGTTGTTGTGCCAC
GCGGTTGGGAATGTAATTCAGCTCCGCCATCGCCGCTTCCACTTTTTCCCGCGTTTTCGCAGAAACGTGG
CTGGCCTGGTTCACCACGCGGGAAACGGTCTGATAAGAGACACCGGCATACTCTGCGACATCGTATAACG
TTACTGGTTTCACATTCACCACCCTGAATTGACTCTCTTCCGGGCGCTATCATGCCATACCGCGAAAGGT
TTTGCGCCATTCGATGGTGTCCGGGATCTCGACGCTCTCCCTTATGCGACTCCTGCATTAGGAAGCAGCC
CAGTAGTAGGTTGAGGCCGTTGAGCACCGCCGCCGCAAGGAATGGTGCATGCAAGGAGATGGCGCCCAAC
AGTCCCCCGGCCACGGGGCCTGCCACCATACCCACGCCGAAACAAGCGCTCATGAGCCCGAAGTGGCGAG
CCCGATCTTCCCCATCGGTGATGTCGGCGATATAGGCGCCAGCAACCGCACCTGTGGCGCCGGTGATGCC
GGCCACGATGCGTCCGGCGTAGAGGATCGAGATCTCGATCCCGCGAAATTAATACGACTCACTATAGGGG
AATTGTGAGCGGATAACAATTCCCCACTAGTAATAATTTTGTTTAACTTTAAGAAGGAGATATACCATGC
CAGCGGCAACTGTAGATCATAGCCAAAGAATTTGTGAAGTTTGGGCTTGCAACTTGGATGAAGAGATGAA
GAAAATTCGTCAAGTTATCCGAAAATATAATTACGTTGCTATGGACACCGAGTTTCCAGGTGTGGTTGCA
AGACCCATTGGAGAATTCAGGAGCAATGCTGACTATCAATACCAACTATTGCGGTGTAATGTAGACTTGT
TAAAGATAATTCAGCTAGGACTGACATTTATGAATGAGCAAGGAGAATACCCTCCAGGAACTTCAACTTG
GCAGTTTAATTTTAAATTTAATTTGACGGAGGACATGTATGCCCAGGACTCTATAGAGCTACTAACAACA
TCTGGTATCCAGTTTAAAAAACATGAGGAGGAAGGAATTGAAACCCAGTACTTTGCAGAACTTCTTATGA
CTTCTGGAGTGGTCCTCTGTGAAGGGGTCAAATGGTTGTCATTTCATAGCGGTTACGACTTTGGCTACTT
AATCAAAATCCTAACCAACTCTAACTTGCCTGAAGAAGAACTTGACTTCTTTGAGATCCTTCGATTGTTT
TTTCCTGTCATTTATGATGTGAAGTACCTCATGAAGAGCTGCAAAAATCTCAAAGGTGGATTACAGGAGG
TGGCAGAACAGTTAGAGCTGGAACGGATAGGACCACAACATCAGGCAGGATCTGATTCATTGCTCACAGG
AATGGCCTTTTTCAAAATGAGAGAAATGTTCTTTGAAGATCATATTGATGATGCCAAATATTGTGGTCAT
TTGTATGGCCTTGGTTCTGGTTCATCCTATGTACAGAATGGCACAGGGAATGCATATGAAGAGGAAGCCA
ACAAGCAGTCATGAGGATCCTAATAGTCTAGAGCTAGCCCTAGGAGATCCGGCTGCTAACAAAGCCCGAA
AGGAAGCTGAGTTGGCTGCTGCCACCGCTGAGCAATAACTAGCATAACCCCTTGGGGCCTCTAAACGGGT
CTTGAGGGGTTTTTTGCTGAAAGGAGGAACTATATCCGGATATCCCGCAAGAGGCCCGGCAGTACCGGCA
TAACCAAGCCTATGCCTACAGCATCCAGGGTGACGGTGCCGAGGATGACGATGAGCGCATTGTTAGATTT
CATACACGGTGCCTGACTGCGTTAGCAATTTAACTGTGATAAACTACCGCATTAAAGCTTATCGATGATA
AGCTGTCAAACATGAGAA
Features (pLannotate 1.2.2; 19 found; start..end, strand, type, name):
    104..208     +  promoter       AmpR promoter: bla
    209..1069    +  CDS            AmpR: β-lactamase; bla; confers resistance to ampicillin, carbenicillin, and related antibiotics
   1240..1828    +  rep_origin     ori: high-copy-number ColE1/pMB1/pBR322/pUC origin of replication
   2014..2156    -  misc_feature   bom: basis of mobility region from pBR322
   2258..2449    -  CDS            rop: Rop protein, which maintains plasmids at low copy number; rop
   2466..2846    +  CDS            YPB1_ECOLX: Protein predicted: Swiss-Prot protein existence level 4. From Escherichia coli.
   3088..3712    -  CDS            TcR (fragment): tetracycline efflux protein; tet; confers resistance to tetracycline
   3727..3748    -  protein_bind   CAP binding site: CAP binding activates transcription in the presence of cAMP. E. coli catabolite activator protein
   3761..4843    -  CDS            lacI: lac repressor; lacI; The lac repressor binds to the lac operator to inhibit transcription in E. coli. This inhibition can be relieved by adding lactose or isopropyl-β-D-thiogalactopyranoside (IPTG).
   4844..4921    -  promoter       lacI promoter: lacI
   4929..5208    -  CDS            TcR (fragment): tetracycline efflux protein; tet; confers resistance to tetracycline
   5230..5248    +  promoter       T7 promoter: promoter for bacteriophage T7 RNA polymerase
   5249..5273    +  protein_bind   lac operator: The lac repressor binds to the lac operator to inhibit transcription in E. coli. This inhibition can be relieved by adding lactose or isopropyl-β-D-thiogalactopyranoside (IPTG). lac repressor encoded by lacI
   5288..5310    +  RBS            RBS: efficient ribosome binding site from bacteriophage T7 gene 10 (Olins and Rangwala, 1989)
   5317..6171    +  CDS            CNOT7: CNOT7_HUMAN - Also known as CAF1. Experimental evidence at protein level: Swiss-Prot protein existence level 1. Has 3'-5' poly(A) exoribonuclease activity for synthetic poly(A) RNA substrate. Its function seems to be partially redundant with that of CNOT8. Catalytic component of the CCR4-NOT complex which is one of the major cellular mRNA deadenylases and is linked to various cellular processes including bulk mRNA degradation, miRNA-mediated repression, translational repression during translational initiation and general transcription regulation. During miRNA-mediated repression the complex se
   6212..6261    +  CDS            SET1 (fragment): solubility-enhancement tag derived from T7 phage gene 10B
   6269..6316    +  terminator     T7 terminator: transcription terminator for bacteriophage T7 RNA polymerase
   6339..6443    -  CDS            TcR (fragment): tetracycline efflux protein; tet; confers resistance to tetracycline
   6491..6519    -  promoter       tet promoter: E. coli promoter for tetracycline efflux protein gene
