[The description below was written by a language model from this plasmid's Addgene catalogue record and pLannotate feature annotations shown in this document.]
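Description:
pnEA-HsNot7_AF is a 6,528 nt bacterial expression plasmid for producing human CNOT7 (HsNot7, also called CAF1) in E. coli. The catalogue lists the backbone as unknown, but the annotated features show a pBR322-derived, pET-style architecture. It carries a ColE1/pMB1-type origin together with the bom mobility region and the rop gene, which holds copy number down and fits the record's low-copy designation. Selection is by ampicillin, through β-lactamase expressed from its own promoter. Several fragments of the tetracycline efflux gene and its promoter are also annotated. These appear to be non-functional remnants of the pBR322 ancestor, interrupted by the expression cassette and the lacI gene.

The expression cassette consists of a T7 promoter followed directly by a lac operator, the strong ribosome binding site from phage T7 gene 10, the CNOT7 coding sequence (855 nt as annotated) and a T7 terminator. The plasmid also carries lacI under its native promoter, so the lac repressor keeps transcription off until an inducer such as IPTG is added, in a host that supplies T7 RNA polymerase. A short fragment annotated as a T7 gene 10B-derived solubility tag lies between the insert and the terminator. It is separated from the CNOT7 annotation and is probably just vector sequence upstream of the terminator. No affinity tag is annotated, and the record does not explain the "AF" suffix.

CNOT7 is a 3'-5' poly(A) exoribonuclease and a catalytic subunit of the CCR4-NOT deadenylase complex. The insert is stated to derive from the human reference mRNA, and the depositor sequence may be theoretical rather than verified. The stated purpose is simply bacterial expression of the protein.
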