Addgene plasmid #148644: pnEA-HsNot7_AF
Purpose: Bacterial Expression of HsNot7
Depositing lab: Elisa Izaurralde. Depositing organization: Max Planck Institute for Developmental Biology.
Backbone
  Vector backbone: Unknown
  Vector type: Bacterial Expression
Growth in bacteria
  Bacterial resistance: Ampicillin, 100 μg/mL
  Growth temperature: 37°C
  Growth strain: DH5alpha
  Copy number: Low Copy
Gene/Insert
  Gene/Insert name: HsNot7 (alt name: CAF1)
  Species: H. sapiens (human)
  Entrez Gene: CNOT7 (a.k.a. CAF-1, CAF1, Caf1a, hCAF-1)
  Cloning method: Unknown
Terms and licenses: Academic/Nonprofit Terms; Industry Terms: Not Available to Industry
Depositor comments: Sequence extracted from NCBI:NM_013354.5. Plasmids from this collection were made available to the research community and donated after the lab closed. Please note that the sequence provided by the depositing laboratory may be theoretical/predicted or based on Sanger sequencing results. There may be discrepancies between sequencing results obtained by Addgene and the depositor sequence. If an Addgene verified sequence is not available, please contact before placing your order to request that our lab fully sequence the plasmid.
How to cite: pnEA-HsNot7_AF was a gift from Elisa Izaurralde (Addgene plasmid # 148644 ; http://n2t.net/addgene:148644 ; RRID:Addgene_148644)
